>Addgene plasmid #245536 | pICSL30020 | addgene full sequence | sequence record 495535 | Addgene NGS Result
GGTCTCACCATGCCGAATCCTGGGGGCATTACCAATGTTCCATTCCCAAACCTCCCCCAGTTCAAAGATC
TTGCTCGTTTTGCTGTTCAAGATTATAATAAGAAAGAGAATGCTCATTTGGAGTTTGTAGAAAATTTGAA
TGTGAAGGAACAAGTTGTTGCTGGAATAATATACTATATAACGCTTGTGGCAACTGATGCTCATCACCAT
CACCATCACGGAAAGAAGAAAATATATGAAACCAAGATTTTGGTGAAGGGATGGGAGAATTTCAAGGAAG
TTCAAGAGTTCAAGCTTGTTGGTGATGCCACTAAAATGTGAGACCACGAGTGATTAATGAATCGGCCAAC
GCGCGGGGAGAGGCGGTTTGCGTATTGGGCGCTCTTCCGCTTCCTCGCTCACTGACTCGCTGCGCTCGGT
CGTTCGGCTGCGGCGAGCGGTATCAGCTCACTCAAAGGCGGTAATACGGTTATCCACAGAATCAGGGGAT
AACGCAGGAAAGAACATGTGAGCAAAAGGCCAGCAAAAGGCCAGGAACCGTAAAAAGGCCGCGTTGCTGG
CGTTTTTCCATAGGCTCCGCCCCCCTGACGAGCATCACAAAAATCGACGCTCAAGTCAGAGGTGGCGAAA
CCCGACAGGACTATAAAGATACCAGGCGTTTCCCCCTGGAAGCTCCCTCGTGCGCTCTCCTGTTCCGACC
CTGCCGCTTACCGGATACCTGTCCGCCTTTCTCCCTTCGGGAAGCGTGGCGCTTTCTCATAGCTCACGCT
GTAGGTATCTCAGTTCGGTGTAGGTCGTTCGCTCCAAGCTGGGCTGTGTGCACGAACCCCCCGTTCAGCC
CGACCGCTGCGCCTTATCCGGTAACTATCGTCTTGAGTCCAACCCGGTAAGACACGACTTATCGCCACTG
GCAGCAGCCACTGGTAACAGGATTAGCAGAGCGAGGTATGTAGGCGGTGCTACAGAGTTCTTGAAGTGGT
GGCCTAACTACGGCTACACTAGAAGAACAGTATTTGGTATCTGCGCTCTGCTGAAGCCAGTTACCTTCGG
AAAAAGAGTTGGTAGCTCTTGATCCGGCAAACAAACCACCGCTGGTAGCGGTGGTTTTTTTGTTTGCAAG
CAGCAGATTACGCGCAGAAAAAAAGGATCTCAAGAAGATCCTTTGATCTTTTCTACGGGGTCTGACGCTC
AGTGGAACGAAAACTCACGTTAAGGGATTTTGGTCATGAGATTATCAAAAAGGATCTTCACCTAGATCCT
TTTAAATTAAAAATGAAGTTTTAAATCAATCTAAAGTATATATGAGTAAACTTGGTCTGACAGTTATTTG
CCGACTACCTTGGTGATCTCGCCTTTTACGTAATGGACAAATTCTTCCAACTGATCTGCGCGCGAGGCCA
AGCGATCTTCTTCTTGTCCAAGATAAGCCTGTCTAGCTTCAAGTATGACGGGCTGATACTGGGCCGGCAG
GCGCTCCATTGCCCAGTCGGCAGCGACATCCTTCGGCGCGATTTTGCCGGTTACTGCGCTGTACCAAATG
CGGGACAACGTAAGCACTACATTTCGCTCATCGCCAGCCCAGTCGGGCGGCGAGTTCCATAGCGTTAAGG
TTTCATTTAGCGCCTCAAATAGATCCTGTTCAGGAACCGGATCAAAGAGTTCCTCCGCCGCTGGACCTAC
CAAGGCAACGCTATGTTCTCTTGCTTTTGTCAGCAAGATAGCCAGATCAATGTCGATCGTGGCTGGCTCG
AAGATACCTGCAAGAATGTCATTGCGCTGCCATTCTCCAAATTGCAGTTCGCGCTTAGCTGGATAACGCC
ACGGAATGATGTCGTCGTGCACAACAATGGTGACTTCTACAGCGCGGAGAATCTCGCTCTCTCCAGGGGA
AGCCGAAGTTTCCAAAAGGTCGTTGATCAAAGCTCGCCGCGTTGTTTCATCAAGCCTTACGGTCACCGTA
ACCAGCAAATCAATATCGCTGTGTGGCTTCAGGCCGCCATCCACTGCGGAGCCGTACAAATGTACGGCCA
GCAACGTCGGTTCGAGATGGCGCTCGATGACGCCAACTACCTCTGATAGTTGAGTCGATACTTCGGCGAT
CACCGCTTCCCTCATGATGTTTAACTTTGTTTTAGGGCGACTGCCCTGCTGCGTAACATCGTTGCTGCTC
CATAACATCAAACATCGACCCACGGCGTAACGCGCTTGCTGCTTGGATGCCCGAGGCATAGACTGTACCC
CAAAAAAAAACAGTCATAACAAGCCATGAAAACCGCCACTGCGCCGTTACCACCGCTGCGTTCGGTCAAG
GTTCTGGACCAGTTGCGTGAGCGCATACTCTTCCTTTTTCAATATTATTGAAGCATTTATCAGGGTTATT
GTCTCATGAGCGGATACATATTTGAATGTATTTAGAAAAATAAACAAATAGGGGTTCCGCGCACATTTCC
CCGAAAAGTGCCACCTGACGTCTAAGAAACCATTATTATCATGACATTAACCTATAAAAATAGGCGTATC
ACGAGGCCCTTTCGTCCACTGAAGAGCCACTGT
Features (pLannotate 1.2.2; 7 found; start..end, strand, type, name):
     67..312     +  CDS            CYTA_HELAN: Experimental evidence at protein level: Swiss-Prot protein existence level 1. Strong inhibitor of papain and ficin but poor inhibitor of cathepsin H, B and L. From Helianthus annuus (Common sunflower).
    333..382     -  CDS            lacI (fragment): lac repressor; lacI; The lac repressor binds to the lac operator to inhibit transcription in E. coli. This inhibition can be relieved by adding lactose or isopropyl-β-D-thiogalactopyranoside (IPTG).
    565..1153    -  rep_origin     ori: high-copy-number ColE1/pMB1/pBR322/pUC origin of replication
   1327..2115    -  CDS            aadA: S3AD_ECOLX - Experimental evidence at protein level: Swiss-Prot protein existence level 1. Mediates bacterial resistance to the antibiotics streptomycin and spectinomycin. From Escherichia coli.
   2122..2178    -  CDS            GmR (fragment): gentamycin acetyltransferase; aacC1; confers resistance to gentamycin
   2266..2346    +  CDS            int (fragment): INT2_ECOLX - Protein inferred from homology: Swiss-Prot protein existence level 3. Putative integrase believed to be involved in the insertion of antibiotic resistance genes into plasmids and transposons. From Escherichia coli.
   2337..2441    -  promoter       AmpR promoter: bla
