[The description below was written by a language model from this plasmid's Addgene catalogue record and pLannotate feature annotations shown in this document.]
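Description:
pICSL30020 is a Level 0 Golden Gate part plasmid for synthetic biology, built in the pICSL01002 backbone (2,246 bp without insert) and carrying an N-terminal tag module that follows the MoClo overhang syntax. It is a small (about 2.55 kb), high-copy plasmid propagated in E. coli from a ColE1/pUC-type origin and selected with spectinomycin through an aadA streptomycin/spectinomycin resistance gene. The AmpR (bla) promoter annotated upstream in the same orientation probably drives the marker. Short annotated fragments of lacI, a gentamicin acetyltransferase and an integron integrase appear to be non-functional remnants of the backbone and of the resistance cassette's origin, not working parts.

The payload is a 307 bp synthetic insert described as the "Cysta" N-terminal tag for metal affinity. The feature annotation matches its coding region to a sunflower (Helianthus annuus) cystatin, a cysteine protease inhibitor, which suggests the tag is derived from that protein. The record does not explain how the metal-binding property arises. Internal BsaI and BpiI sites were removed by point mutation so that the part survives Type IIS assembly reactions intact. The module is released with CCAT and AATG fusion overhangs, which place it between a promoter/5′ UTR part and a coding sequence part so that the tag is fused in frame to the N-terminus of the protein of interest in a Level 1 transcription unit. The plasmid has no promoter or terminator for the tag itself, so it serves purely as a donor part. The likely use of the tag is metal-affinity purification or capture of the resulting fusion proteins, although the record names no specific expression host.
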