Addgene plasmid #245536: pICSL30020
Purpose: Level 0 Golden Gate part N-Terminal Tag with overhangs CCAT - AATG
Depositing lab: Mark Youles. Depositing organization: Sainsbury Laboratory, Norwich.
Backbone
  Vector backbone: pICSL01002
  Backbone size w/o insert (bp): 2246
  Vector type: Synthetic Biology
Growth in bacteria
  Bacterial resistance: Spectinomycin, 50 μg/mL
  Growth temperature: 37°C
  Growth strain: DH5alpha
  Copy number: High Copy
Gene/Insert
  Gene/Insert name: N-Terminal tag Cysta (metal affinity)
  Species: Synthetic
  Insert size (bp): 307
  Mutation: BsaI/BpiI sites removed by point-mutation
  Cloning method: Restriction Enzyme; 5′ cloning site BsaI (destroyed during cloning); 3′ cloning site BsaI (destroyed during cloning)
  Sequencing primers: 5′ TCACATGTTCTTTCCTGCG; 3′ GTCTCATGAGCGGATACATATTTGAATG
Terms and licenses: Academic/Nonprofit Terms; Industry Terms: Not Available to Industry
Depositor comments: Level 0 N-Terminal tag module used for GoldenGate assemblies using the MoClo overhang syntax
How to cite: pICSL30020 was a gift from Mark Youles (Addgene plasmid # 245536 ; http://n2t.net/addgene:245536 ; RRID:Addgene_245536)
